>Addgene plasmid #54438 | LI C-D T-Saphire noATG | depositor full sequence | sequence record 84656 | Full Sequence
GATCGGCTTCCCGGCCGCGGAGTTGTTCGGTAAATTGTCACAACGCCGCTCATGACATTAACCTATAAAA
ATAGGCGTATCACGAGGCCCTTTTGTCTCGCGCGTTTCGGTGATGACGGTGAAAACCTCTGACACATGCA
GCTCCCGGAGAAGGTCACAGCTTGTCTGTAAGCGGATGCCGGGAGCAGACAAGCCCGTCAGGGCGCGTCA
GCGGGTGTTGGCGGGTGTCGGGGCTGGCTTAACTATGCGGCATCAGAGCAGATTGTACTGAGAGTGCACC
ATATGCGGTGTGAAATACCGCACAGATGCGTAAGGAGAAAATACCGCATCAGGCGCCATTCGCCATTCAG
GCTGCGCAACTGTTGGGAAGGGCGATCGGTGCGGGCCTCTTCGCTATTACGCCAGCTGGCGAAAGGGGGA
TGTGCTGCAAGGCGATTAAGTTGGGTAACGCCAGGGTTTTCCCAGTCACGACGTTGTAAAACGACGGCCA
GTGAATTCGAGCTCGGTACCTCGTAGAAGACAACAGAGGTCTCACCTTCTTGTACAGCTCGTCCATGCCG
AGAGTGATCCCGGCGGCGGTCACGAACTCCAGCAGGACCATGTGATCGCGCTTCTCGTTGGGGTCTTTGC
TCAGGGCGGACTGGATGCTCAGGTAGTGGTTGTCGGGCAGCAGCACGGGGCCGTCGCCGATGGGGGTGTT
CTGCTGGTAGTGGTCGGCGAGCTGCACGCCGCCGTCCTCGATGTTGTGGCGGATCTTGAAGTTGGCCTTG
ATGCCGTTCTTCTGCTTGTCGGCCATGATATAGACGTTGTGGCTGTTGAAGTTGTACTCCAGCTTGTGCC
CCAGGATGTTGCCGTCCTCCTTGAAGTCGATGCCCTTCAGCTCGATGCGGTTCACCAGGGTGTCGCCCTC
GAACTTCACCTCGGCGCGGGTCTTGTAGTTGCCGTCGTCCTTGAAGAAGATGGTGCGCTCCTGGACGTAG
CCTTCGGGCATGGCGGACTTGAAGAAGTCGTGCTGCTTCATGTGGTCGGGGTAGCGGGCGAACACCATCA
CGCCGTAGGAGAAGGTGGTCACGAGGGTGGGCCAGGGCACGGGCAGCTTGCCGGTGGTGCAGATGAACTT
CAGGGTCAGCTTGCCGTAGGTGGCATCGCCCTCGCCCTCGCCGGACACGCTGAACTTGTGGCCGTTTACG
TCGCCGTCCAGCTCGACCAGGATGGGCACCACCCCGGTGAACAGCTCCTCGCCCTTGCTCACGGTGTGAG
ACCCGTAACGTCTTCATCGAATGCATCTAGATATCGGATCCCGGGCCCGTCGACTGCAGAGGCCTGCATG
CAAGCTTGGCGTAATCATGGTCATAGCTGTTTCCTGTGTGAAATTGTTATCCGCTCACAATTCCACACAA
CATACGAGCCGGAAGCATAAAGTGTAAAGCCTGGGGTGCCTAATGAGTGAGCTAACTCACATTAATTGCG
TTGCGCTCACTGCCCGCTTTCCAGTCGGGAAACCTGTCGTGCCAGCTGCATTAATGAATCGGCCAACGCG
CGGGGAGAGGCGGTTTGCGTATTGGGCGCTCTTCCGCTTCCTCGCTCACTGACTCGCTGCGCTCGGTCGT
TCGGCTGCGGCGAGCGGTATCAGCTCACTCAAAGGCGGTAATACGGTTATCCACAGAATCAGGGGATAAC
GCAGGAAAGAACATGTGAGCAAAAGGCCAGCAAAAGGCCAGGAACCGTAAAAAGGCCGCGTTGCTGGCGT
TTTTCCATAGGCTCCGCCCCCCTGACGAGCATCACAAAAATCGACGCTCAAGTCAGAGGTGGCGAAACCC
GACAGGACTATAAAGATACCAGGCGTTTCCCCCTGGAAGCTCCCTCGTGCGCTCTCCTGTTCCGACCCTG
CCGCTTACCGGATACCTGTCCGCCTTTCTCCCTTCGGGAAGCGTGGCGCTTTCTCATAGCTCACGCTGTA
GGTATCTCAGTTCGGTGTAGGTCGTTCGCTCCAAGCTGGGCTGTGTGCACGAACCCCCCGTTCAGCCCGA
CCGCTGCGCCTTATCCGGTAACTATCGTCTTGAGTCCAACCCGGTAAGACACGACTTATCGCCACTGGCA
GCAGCCACTGGTAACAGGATTAGCAGAGCGAGGTATGTAGGCGGTGCTACAGAGTTCTTGAAGTGGTGGC
CTAACTACGGCTACACTAGAAGAACAGTATTTGGTATCTGCGCTCTGCTGAAGCCAGTTACCTTCGGAAA
AAGAGTTGGTAGCTCTTGATCCGGCAAACAAACCACCGCTGGTAGCGGTGGTTTTTTTGTTTGCAAGCAG
CAGATTACGCGCAGAAAAAAAGGATCTCAAGAAGATCCTTTGATCTTTTCTACGGGGTCTGACGCTCAGT
GGAACGAAAACTCACGTTAAGGGATTTTGGTCATGAGGCGCACACCGTGGAAACGGATGAAGGCACGAAC
CCAGTTGACATAAGCCTGTTCGGTTCGTAAACTGTAATGCAAGTAGCGTATGCGCTCACGCAACTGGTCC
AGAACCTTGACCGAACGCAGCGGTGGTAACGGCGCAGTGGCGGTTTTCATGGCTTGTTATGACTGTTTTT
TTGTACAGTCTATGCCTCGGGCATCCAAGCAGCAAGCGCGTTACGCCGTGGGTCGATGTTTGATGTTATG
GAGCAGCAACGATGTTACGCAGCAGCAACGATGTTACGCAGCAGGGCAGTCGCCCTAAAACAAAGTTAGG
TGGCTCAAGTATGGGCATCATTCGCACATGTAGGCTCGGCCCTGACCAAGTCAAATCCATGCGGGCTGCT
CTTGATCTTTTCGGTCGTGAGTTCGGCGACGTAGCCACCTACTCCCAACATCAGCCGGACTCCGATTACC
TCGGGAACTTGCTCCGTAGTAAGACATTCATCGCGCTTGCTGCCTTCGACCAAGAAGCGGTTGTTGGCGC
TCTCGCGGCTTACGTTCTGCCCAGGTTTGAGCAGCCGCGTAGTGAGATCTATATCTATGATCTCGCAGTC
TCCGGCGAGCACCGGAGGCAGGGCATTGCCACCGCGCTCATCAATCTCCTCAAGCATGAGGCCAACGCGC
TTGGTGCTTATGTGATCTACGTGCAAGCAGATTACGGTGACGATCCCGCAGTGGCTCTCTATACAAAGTT
GGGCATACGGGAAGAAGTGATGCACTTTGATATCGACCCAAGTACCGCCACCTAACAATTCGTTCAAGCC
GA
Features (pLannotate 1.2.2; 11 found; start..end, strand, type, name):
     97..132     +  CDS            rop (fragment): Rop protein, which maintains plasmids at low copy number; rop
    234..333     +  misc_feature   bom (fragment): basis of mobility region from pBR322
    339..496     -  CDS            lacZα (fragment): LacZα fragment of β-galactosidase; lacZ fragment
    539..1252    -  CDS            T-Sapphire: T-Sapphire is a basic (constitutively fluorescent) long stokes shift fluorescent protein published in 2003, derived from Aequorea victoria. It has low acid sensitivity.
   1374..1390    -  protein_bind   lac operator: The lac repressor binds to the lac operator to inhibit transcription in E. coli. This inhibition can be relieved by adding lactose or isopropyl-β-D-thiogalactopyranoside (IPTG). lac repressor encoded by lacI
   1398..1428    -  promoter       lac promoter: promoter for the E. coli lac operon
   1443..1464    -  protein_bind   CAP binding site: CAP binding activates transcription in the presence of cAMP. E. coli catabolite activator protein
   1477..1569    -  CDS            lacI (fragment): lac repressor; lacI; The lac repressor binds to the lac operator to inhibit transcription in E. coli. This inhibition can be relieved by adding lactose or isopropyl-β-D-thiogalactopyranoside (IPTG).
   1752..2340    -  rep_origin     ori: high-copy-number ColE1/pMB1/pBR322/pUC origin of replication
   2455..2483    +  promoter       Pc promoter: intI1 (promoter lies within the coding sequence); class 1 integron promoter
   2672..3202    +  CDS            aacC1: AACC1_PSEAI - Experimental evidence at protein level: Swiss-Prot protein existence level 1. Responsible for gentamicin resistance and has a limited substrate range. From Pseudomonas aeruginosa.
