[The description below was written by a language model from this plasmid's Addgene catalogue record and pLannotate feature annotations shown in this document.]
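Description:
LI C-D T-Saphire noATG is a small (about 3.2 kb) bacterial cloning vector built on a gentamicin-resistant derivative of pUC57, and it belongs to a modular plasmid assembly kit designed for multigene expression, gene silencing and silencing rescue in plants. It is a parts-donor plasmid rather than an expression construct. It replicates in E. coli from a high-copy ColE1/pUC-type origin and is selected through the aacC1 aminoglycoside acetyltransferase gene, which confers gentamicin resistance and is driven by a class 1 integron Pc promoter. Remnants of the pUC lineage are also annotated, including short fragments of rop, bom, lacI and lacZα, along with the lac promoter, lac operator and CAP binding site that flank the cloning region.

The insert is a synthetic coding sequence for T-Sapphire, a constitutively fluorescent, long-Stokes-shift GFP variant derived from Aequorea victoria, supplied without its start codon. Lacking an ATG, the module cannot initiate translation by itself and is presumably meant to be joined in frame downstream of another coding module, serving as a C-terminal fluorescent tag. The "LI" and "C-D" parts of the name likely denote a level I module and its position in the kit's assembly scheme, although the record does not define these terms, and it lists the cloning method as unknown. No plant promoter, terminator or plant selection marker is annotated, consistent with a building block whose regulatory context comes from other modules during assembly. M13 forward and reverse primer sites flanking the insert allow sequence verification.
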