Addgene plasmid #54438: LI C-D T-Saphire noATG
Depositing lab: Martin Parniske. Depositing organization: Ludwig-Maximilians-Universitaet Muenchen (LMU). Publication: A modular plasmid assembly kit for multigene expression, gene silencing and silencing rescue in plants. Binder A, Lambert J, Morbitzer R, Popp C, Ott T, Lahaye T, Parniske M. PLoS One. 2014 Feb 13;9(2):e88218. doi: 10.1371/journal.pone.0088218. eCollection 2014. PubMed 24551083.
Backbone
  Vector backbone: pUC57(Gent)
  Backbone manufacturer: Parniske lab
  Vector type: cloning vector
Growth in bacteria
  Bacterial resistance: Gentamicin, 10 μg/mL
  Growth temperature: 37°C
  Growth strain: DH5alpha
  Copy number: High Copy
Gene/Insert
  Gene/Insert name: T-saphhire without Start codon
  Species: Synthetic
  Cloning method: Unknown
  Sequencing primers: 5′ M13-F20; 3′ M13Rev
Terms and licenses: Academic/Nonprofit Terms; Industry Terms: Not Available to Industry
How to cite: LI C-D T-Saphire noATG was a gift from Martin Parniske (Addgene plasmid # 54438 ; http://n2t.net/addgene:54438 ; RRID:Addgene_54438)
