>Addgene plasmid #54438 | LI C-D T-Saphire noATG | addgene partial sequence | sequence record 87646 | M13pUC-Fwd 5'-CCCAGTCACGACGTTGTAAAACG-3'
AGCTCGGTACCTCGTAGAAGACAACAGAGGTCTCACCTTCTTGTACAGCTCGTCCATGCCGAGAGTGATC
CCGGCGGCGGTCACGAACTCCAGCAGGACCATGTGATCGCGCTTCTCGTTGGGGTCTTTGCTCAGGGCGG
ACTGGATGCTCAGGTAGTGGTTGTCGGGCAGCAGCACGGGGCCGTCGCCGATGGGGGTGTTCTGCTGGTA
GTGGTCGGCGAGCTGCACGCCGCCGTCCTCGATGTTGTGGCGGATCTTGAAGTTGGCCTTGATGCCGTTC
TTCTGCTTGTCGGCCATGATATAGACGTTGTGGCTGTTGAAGTTGTACTCCAGCTTGTGCCCCAGGATGT
TGCCGTCCTCCTTGAAGTCGATGCCCTTCAGCTCGATGCGGTTCACCAGGGTGTCGCCCTCGAACTTCAC
CTCGGCGCGGGTCTTGTAGTTGCCGTCGTCCTTGAAGAAGATGGTGCGCTCCTGGACGTAGCCTTCGGGC
ATGGCGGACTTGAAGAAGTCGTGCTGCTTCATGTGGTCGGGGTAGCGGGCGAACACCATCACGCCGTAGG
AGAAGGTGGTCACGAGGGTGGGCCAGGGCACGGGCAGCTTGCCGGTGGTGCAGATGAACTTCAGGGTCAG
CTTGCCGTAGGTGGCATCGCCCTCGCCCTCGCCGGACACGCTGAACTTGTGGCCGTTTACGTCGCCGTCC
AGCTCGACCAGGATGGGCACCACCCCGGTGAACAGCTCCTCGCCCTTGCTCACGGTGTGAGACCCGTAAC
GTCTTCATCGAATGCATCTAGATATCGGATCCCGGGCCCGTCGACTGCAGAGGCCTGCATGCAAGCTTGG
CGTAATCATGGTCATAGCTGTTTCCTGTGTGAAATTGTTATCCGCTCACAATTCCACACAACATACGAGC
CGGAAGCATAAAGTGTAAAGCCTGGGGTGCCTAATGAGTGAGCTAACTCACATTAATTGCGTTGCGCTCA
CTGCCCGCTTTCCAGTCGGGAAACCTGTC
