>Addgene plasmid #54438 | LI C-D T-Saphire noATG | addgene partial sequence | sequence record 87648 | M13pUC-Rev 5'-AGCGGATAACAATTTCACACAGG-3'
AGCTTGCATGCAGGCCTCTGCAGTCGACGGGCCCGGGATCCGATATCTAGATGCATTCGATGAAGACGTT
ACGGGTCTCACACCGTGAGCAAGGGCGAGGAGCTGTTCACCGGGGTGGTGCCCATCCTGGTCGAGCTGGA
CGGCGACGTAAACGGCCACAAGTTCAGCGTGTCCGGCGAGGGCGAGGGCGATGCCACCTACGGCAAGCTG
ACCCTGAAGTTCATCTGCACCACCGGCAAGCTGCCCGTGCCCTGGCCCACCCTCGTGACCACCTTCTCCT
ACGGCGTGATGGTGTTCGCCCGCTACCCCGACCACATGAAGCAGCACGACTTCTTCAAGTCCGCCATGCC
CGAAGGCTACGTCCAGGAGCGCACCATCTTCTTCAAGGACGACGGCAACTACAAGACCCGCGCCGAGGTG
AAGTTCGAGGGCGACACCCTGGTGAACCGCATCGAGCTGAAGGGCATCGACTTCAAGGAGGACGGCAACA
TCCTGGGGCACAAGCTGGAGTACAACTTCAACAGCCACAACGTCTATATCATGGCCGACAAGCAGAAGAA
CGGCATCAAGGCCAACTTCAAGATCCGCCACAACATCGAGGACGGCGGCGTGCAGCTCGCCGACCACTAC
CAGCAGAACACCCCCATCGGCGACGGCCCCGTGCTGCTGCCCGACAACCACTACCTGAGCATCCAGTCCG
CCCTGAGCAAAGACCCCAACGAGAAGCGCGATCACATGGTCCTGCTGGAGTTCGTGACCGCCGCCGGGAT
CACTCTCGGCATGGACGAGCTGTACAAGAAGGTGAGACCTCTGTTGTCTTCTACGAGGTACCGAGCTCGA
ATTCACTGGCCGTCGTTTTACAACGTCGTGACTGGGAAAACCCTGGCGTTACCCAACTTAATCGCCTTGC
AGCACATCCCCCTTTCGCCAGCTGGCGTAATAGCGAA
